>Addgene plasmid #124296 | pET29b-H6_Streptavidin_sfGFP | addgene full sequence | sequence record 240453 | Addgene NGS Result
GGATCTGATAAAATTCATCACCATCACCATCACTCGAGCTCAGAGAACCTGTATTTCCAGAGTATGGCAA
GTATGACAGGAGGGCAGCAGATGGGTGCTGGCATTACGGGGACTTGGTATAATCAACTGGGATCTACTTT
CATCGTCACAGCGGGGGCGGATGGAGCGTTGACTGGTACATACGAGTCCGCCGTTGGAAATGCTGAATCA
CGTTACGTTCTTACCGGACGCTACGATTCTGCTCCAGCTACTGATGGCTCTGGGACTGCTTTGGGTTGGA
CGGTCGCATGGAAGAACAACTACCGTAATGCCCATTCAGCCACGACATGGTCGGGCCAATACGTGGGCGG
CGCCGAGGCCCGTATCAACACGCAATGGTTGCTGACCAGTGGAACCACGGAGGCTAACGCTTGGAAATCC
ACTTTAGTGGGACACGACACTTTTACGAAAGTTAAGCCGTCCGCGGCTTCGATTGACGCTGCTAAAAAAG
CGGGTGTGAATAATGGGAATCCGTTGGACGCTGTCCAACAAGGATCCGGATCAATGAGCAAAGGAGAAGA
ACTTTTCACTGGAGTTGTCCCAATTCTTGTTGAATTAGATGGTGATGTTAATGGGCACAAATTTTCTGTC
CGTGGAGAGGGTGAAGGTGATGCTACAAACGGAAAACTCACCCTTAAATTTATTTGCACTACTGGAAAAC
TACCTGTTCCTTGGCCAACACTTGTCACTACTCTGACCTATGGTGTTCAATGCTTTTCCCGTTATCCGGA
TCACATGAAACGGCATGACTTTTTCAAGAGTGCCATGCCCGAAGGTTATGTACAGGAACGCACTATATCT
TTCAAAGATGACGGGACCTACAAGACGCGTGCTGAAGTCAAGTTTGAAGGTGATACCCTTGTTAATCGTA
TCGAGTTAAAAGGTATTGATTTTAAAGAAGATGGAAACATTCTCGGACACAAACTGGAGTACAACTTTAA
CTCACACAATGTATACATCACGGCAGACAAACAAAAGAATGGAATCAAAGCTAACTTCAAAATTCGCCAC
AACGTTGAAGATGGTTCCGTTCAACTAGCAGACCATTATCAACAAAATACTCCAATTGGCGATGGCCCTG
TCCTTTTACCAGACAACCATTACCTGTCGACACAATCTGTCCTTTCGAAAGATCCCAACGAAAAGCGTGA
CCACATGGTCCTTCTTGAGTTTGTAACTGCTGCTGGGATTACACATGGCATGGATGAGCTGTACAAATAA
TGACTCGAGCACCACCACCACCACCACTGAGATCCGGCTGCTAACAAAGCCCGAAAGGAAGCTGAGTTGG
CTGCTGCCACCGCTGAGCAATAACTAGCATAACCCCTTGGGGCCTCTAAACGGGTCTTGAGGGGTTTTTT
GCTGAAAGGAGGAACTATATCCGGATTGGCGAATGGG
[124 nt withheld, positions 1438-1561]
C
[91 nt withheld, positions 1563-1653]
A
[49 nt withheld, positions 1655-1703]
CCTTTGACGTTGGAGTCCACGTTCTTT
[37 nt withheld, positions 1731-1767]
ACCCTATCTCGGTCTATTCTTTTGATTTATAAGGGATTTTGCCGATTTCGGCCTATTGGTTAAAAAATGA
GCTGATTTAACAAAAATTTAACGCGAATTTTAACAAAATATTAACGCTTACAATTTAGGTGGCACTTTTC
GGGGAAATGTGCGCGGAACCCCTATTTGTTTATTTTTCTAAATACATTCAAATATGTATCCGCTCATGAA
TTAATTCTTAGAAAAACTCATCGAGCATCAAATGAAACTGCAATTTATTCATATCAGGATTATCAATACC
ATATTTTTGAAAAAGCCGTTTCTGTAATGAAGGAGAAAACTCACCGAGGCAGTTCCATAGGATGGCAAGA
TCCTGGTATCGGTCTGCGATTCCGACTCGTCCAACATCAATACAACCTATTAATTTCCCCTCGTCAAAAA
TAAGGTTATCAAGTGAGAAATCACCATGAGTGACGACTGAATCCGGTGAGAATGGCAAAAGTTTATGCAT
TTCTTTCCAGACTTGTTCAACAGGCCAGCCATTACGCTCGTCATCAAAATCACTCGCATCAACCAAACCG
TTATTCATTCGTGATTGCGCCTGAGCGAGACGAAATACGCGATCGCTGTTAAAAGGACAATTACAAACAG
GAATCGAATGCAACCGGCGCAGGAACACTGCCAGCGCATCAACAATATTTTCACCTGAATCAGGATATTC
TTCTAATACCTGGAATGCTGTTTTCCCGGGGATCGCAGTGGTGAGTAACCATGCATCATCAGGAGTACGG
ATAAAATGCTTGATGGTCGGAAGAGGCATAAATTCCGTCAGCCAGTTTAGTCTGACCATCTCATCTGTAA
CATCATTGGCAACGCTACCTTTGCCATGTTTCAGAAACAACTCTGGCGCATCGGGCTTCCCATACAATCG
ATAGATTGTCGCACCTGATTGCCCGACATTATCGCGAGCCCATTTATACCCATATAAATCAGCATCCATG
TTGGAATTTAATCGCGGCCTAGAGCAAGACGTTTCCCGTTGAATATGGCTCATAACACCCCTTGTATTAC
TGTTTATGTAAGCAGACAGTTTTATTGTTCATGACCAAAATCCCTTAACGTGAGTTTTCGTTCCACTGAG
CGTCAGACCCCGTAGAAAAGATCAAAGGATCTTCTTGAGATCCTTTTTTTCTGCGCGTAATCTGCTGCTT
GCAAACAAAAAAACCACCGCTACCAGCGGTGGTTTGTTTGCCGGATCAAGAGCTACCAACTCTTTTTCCG
AAGGTAACTGGCTTCAGCAGAGCGCAGATACCAAATACTGTCCTTCTAGTGTAGCCGTAGTTAGGCCACC
ACTTCAAGAACTCTGTAGCACCGCCTACATACCTCGCTCTGCTAATCCTGTTACCAGTGGCTGCTGCCAG
TGGCGATAAGTCGTGTCTTACCGGGTTGGACTCAAGACGATAGTTACCGGATAAGGCGCAGCGGTCGGGC
TGAACGGGGGGTTCGTGCACACAGCCCAGCTTGGAGCGAACGACCTACACCGAACTGAGATACCTACAGC
GTGAGCTATGAGAAAGCGCCACGCTTCCCGAAGGGAGAAAGGCGGACAGGTATCCGGTAAGCGGCAGGGT
CGGAACAGGAGAGCGCACGAGGGAGCTTCCAGGGGGAAACGCCTGGTATCTTTATAGTCCTGTCGGGTTT
CGCCACCTCTGACTTGAGCGTCGATTTTTGTGATGCTCGTCAGGGGGGCGGAGCCTATGGAAAAACGCCA
GCAACGCGGCCTTTTTACGGTTCCTGGCCTTTTGCTGGCCTTTTGCTCACATGTTCTTTCCTGCGTTATC
CCCTGATTCTGTGGATAACCGTATTACCGCCTTTGAGTGAGCTGATACCGCTCGCCGCAGCCGAACGACC
GAGCGCAGCGAGTCAGTGAGCGAGGAAGCGGAAGAGCGCCTGATGCGGTATTTTCTCCTTACGCATCTGT
GCGGTATTTCACACCGCAATGGTGCACTCTCAGTACAATCTGCTCTGATGCCGCATAGTTAAGCCAGTAT
ACACTCCGCTATCGCTACGTGACTGGGTCATGGCTGCGCCCCGACACCCGCCAACACCCGCTGACGCGCC
CTGACGGGCTTGTCTGCTCCCGGCATCCGCTTACAGACAAGCTGTGACCGTCTCCGGGAGCTGCATGTGT
CAGAGGTTTTCACCGTCATCACCGAAACGCGCGAGGCAGCTGCGGTAAAGCTCATCAGCGTGGTCGTGAA
GCGATTCACAGATGTCTGCCTGTTCATCCGCGTCCAGCTCGTTGAGTTTCTCCAGAAGCGTTAATGTCTG
GCTTCTGATAAAGCGGGCCATGTTAAGGGCGGTTTTTTCCTGTTTGGTCACTGATGCCTCCGTGTAAGGG
GGATTTCTGTTCATGGGGGTAATGATACCGATGAAACGAGAGAGGATGCTCACGATACGGGTTACTGATG
ATGAACATGCCCGGTTACTGGAACGTTGTGAGGGTAAACAACTGGCGGTATGGATGCGGCGGGACCAGAG
AAAAATCACTCAGGGTCAATGCCAGCGCTTCGTTAATACAGATGTAGGTGTTCCACAGGGTAGCCAGCAG
CATCCTGCGATGCAGATCCGGAACATAATGGTGCAGGGCGCTGACTTCCGCGTTTCCAGACTTTACGAAA
CACGGAAACCGAAGACCATTCATGTTGTTGCTCAGGTCGCAGACGTTTTGCAGCAGCAGTCGCTTCACGT
TCGCTCGCGTATCGGTGATTCATTCTGCTAACCAGTAAGGCAACCCCGCCAGCCTAGCCGGGTCCTCAAC
GACAGGAGCACGATCATGCGCACCCGTGGGGCCGCCATGCCGGCGATAATGGCCTGCTTCTCGCCGAAAC
GTTTGGTGGCGGGACCAGTGACGAAGGCTTGAGCGAGGGCGTGCAAGATTCCGAATACCGCAAGCGACAG
GCCGATCATCGTCGCGCTCCAGCGAAAGCGGTCCTCGCCGAAAATGACCCAGAGCGCTGCCGGCACCTGT
CCTACGAGTTGCATGATAAAGAAGACAGTCATAAGTGCGGCGACGATAGTCATGCCCCGCGCCCACCGGA
AGGAGCTGACTGGGTTGAAGGCTCTCAAGGGCATCGGTCGAGATCCCGGTGCCTAATGAGTGAGCTAACT
TACATTAATTGCGTTGCGCTCACTGCCCGCTTTCCAGTCGGGAAACCTGTCGTGCCAGCTGCATTAATGA
ATCGGCCAACGCGCGGGGAGAGGCGGTTTGCGTATTGGGCGCCAGGGTGGTTTTTCTTTTCACCAGTGAG
ACGGGCAACAGCTGATTGCCCTTCACCGCCTGGCCCTGAGAGAGTTGCAGCAAGCGGTCCACGCTGGTTT
GCCCCAGCAGGCGAAAATCCTGTTTGATGGTGGTTAACGGCGGGATATAACATGAGCTGTCTTCGGTATC
GTCGTATCCCACTACCGAGATGTCCGCACCAACGCGCAGCCCGGACTCGGTAATGGCGCGCATTGCGCCC
AGCGCCATCTGATCGTTGGCAACCAGCATCGCAGTGGGAACGATGCCCTCATTCAGCATTTGCATGGTTT
GTTGAAAACCGGACATGGCACTCCAGTCGCCTTCCCGTTCCGCTATCGGCTGAATTTGATTGCGAGTGAG
ATATTTATGCCAGCCAGCCAGACGCAGACGCGCCGAGACAGAACTTAATGGGCCCGCTAACAGCGCGATT
TGCTGGTGACCCAATGCGACCAGATGCTCCACGCCCAGTCGCGTACCGTCTTCATGGGAGAAAATAATAC
TGTTGATGGGTGTCTGGTCAGAGACATCAAGAAATAACGCCGGAACATTAGTGCAGGCAGCTTCCACAGC
AATGGCATCCTGGTCATCCAGCGGATAGTTAATGATCAGCCCACTGACGCGTTGCGCGAGAAGATTGTGC
ACCGCCGCTTTACAGGCTTCGACGCCGCTTCGTTCTACCATCGACACCACCACGCTGGCACCCAGTTGAT
CGGCGCGAGATTTAATCGCCGCGACAATTTGCGACGGCGCGTGCAGGGCCAGACTGGAGGTGGCAACGCC
AATCAGCAACGACTGTTTGCCCGCCAGTTGTTGTGCCACGCGGTTGGGAATGTAATTCAGCTCCGCCATC
GCCGCTTCCACTTTTTCCCGCGTTTTCGCAGAAACGTGGCTGGCCTGGTTCACCACGCGGGAAACGGTCT
GATAAGAGACACCGGCATACTCTGCGACATCGTATAACGTTACTGGTTTCACATTCACCACCCTGAATTG
ACTCTCTTCCGGGCGCTATCATGCCATACCGCGAAAGGTTTTGCGCCATTCGATGGTGTCCGGGATCTCG
ACGCTCTCCCTTATGCGACTCCTGCATTAGGAAGCAGCCCAGTAGTAGGTTGAGGCCGTTGAGCACCGCC
GCCGCAAGGAATGGTGCATGCAAGGAGATGGCGCCCAACAGTCCCCCGGCCACGGGGCCTGCCACCATAC
CCACGCCGAAACAAGCGCTCATGAGCCCGAAGTGGCGAGCCCGATCTTCCCCATCGGTGATGTCGGCGAT
ATAGGCGCCAGCAACCGCACCTGTGGCGCCGGTGATGCCGGCCACGATGCGTCCGGCGTAGAGGATCGAG
ATCGATCTCGATCCCGCGAAATTAATACGACTCACTATAGGGGAATTGTGAGCGGATAACAATTCCCCTC
TAGAAATAATTTTGTTTAACTTTAAGAAGGAGATATACATATG
Features (pLannotate 1.2.2; 22 found; start..end, strand, type, name):
     16..33      +  CDS            7xHis (fragment): 6xHis affinity tag
     97..531     +  CDS            SAV_STRAV (fragment): Experimental evidence at protein level: Swiss-Prot protein existence level 1. The biological function of streptavidin is not known. Forms a strong non-covalent specific complex with biotin (one molecule of biotin per subunit of streptavidin). From Streptomyces avidinii.
    544..1257    +  CDS            Superfolder GFP: Superfolder GFP is a basic (constitutively fluorescent) green fluorescent protein published in 2005, derived from Aequorea victoria. It is reported to be a very rapidly-maturing weak dimer.
   1270..1287    +  CDS            9xHis (fragment): 9xHis affinity tag
   1297..1346    +  CDS            SET1 (fragment): solubility-enhancement tag derived from T7 phage gene 10B
   1354..1401    +  terminator     T7 terminator: transcription terminator for bacteriophage T7 RNA polymerase
   1438..1866    +  rep_origin     f1 ori (sequence partly withheld): f1 bacteriophage origin of replication; arrow indicates direction of (+) strand synthesis
   1919..1976    +  promoter       AmpR promoter (fragment): bla
   1985..2800    -  CDS            KanR: aminoglycoside phosphotransferase; aph(3')-Ia; confers resistance to kanamycin in bacteria or G418 (Geneticin®) in eukaryotes
   2922..3510    +  rep_origin     ori: high-copy-number ColE1/pMB1/pBR322/pUC origin of replication
   3696..3835    -  misc_feature   bom: basis of mobility region from pBR322
   3937..4128    -  CDS            rop: Rop protein, which maintains plasmids at low copy number; rop
   4145..4525    +  CDS            YPB1_ECOLX: Protein predicted: Swiss-Prot protein existence level 4. From Escherichia coli.
   4597..4888    -  CDS            TcR (fragment): tetracycline efflux protein; tet; confers resistance to tetracycline
   4903..4924    -  protein_bind   CAP binding site: CAP binding activates transcription in the presence of cAMP. E. coli catabolite activator protein
   4937..6019    -  CDS            lacI: lac repressor; lacI; The lac repressor binds to the lac operator to inhibit transcription in E. coli. This inhibition can be relieved by adding lactose or isopropyl-β-D-thiogalactopyranoside (IPTG).
   6020..6097    -  promoter       lacI promoter: lacI
   6105..6384    -  CDS            TcR (fragment): tetracycline efflux protein; tet; confers resistance to tetracycline
   6410..6428    +  promoter       T7 promoter: promoter for bacteriophage T7 RNA polymerase
   6429..6453    +  protein_bind   lac operator: The lac repressor binds to the lac operator to inhibit transcription in E. coli. This inhibition can be relieved by adding lactose or isopropyl-β-D-thiogalactopyranoside (IPTG). lac repressor encoded by lacI
   6468..6490    +  RBS            RBS: efficient ribosome binding site from bacteriophage T7 gene 10 (Olins and Rangwala, 1989)
   6498..15      +  CDS            HP-thioredoxin (fragment) (across the origin): His-Patch thioredoxin The histidines at positions 8, 32, and 64 coordinate a divalent cation, allowing HP-thioredoxin to be purified on metal-chelating resins.
