[The description below was written by a language model from this plasmid's Addgene catalogue record and pLannotate feature annotations shown in this document.]
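Description:
pET29b-H6_Streptavidin_sfGFP is a bacterial expression plasmid of about 6.5 kb built on the Novagen pET29b backbone. It is maintained in E. coli through a ColE1/pBR322-type origin accompanied by the bom region and the rop gene, and it is selected with kanamycin via the aph(3')-Ia resistance gene. An f1 phage origin is also present. Short annotated fragments of the tetracycline resistance gene are remnants of the pBR322 ancestry of the backbone and are not functional markers.

The payload is a synthetic 1.26 kb open reading frame that encodes, in order, an N-terminal His6 tag, a TEV protease cleavage site, a T7 tag, streptavidin residues 15–159 from Streptomyces avidinii, and superfolder GFP. Transcription comes from a T7 promoter with an adjacent lac operator. A T7 gene 10 ribosome binding site lies upstream and the T7 terminator downstream, and the plasmid-borne lacI gene supplies the repressor. Expression therefore needs a DE3 host that provides T7 RNA polymerase, and in this arrangement it is inducible with IPTG. The feature table also marks a vector-derived His-tag sequence after sfGFP. The catalogue lists only N-terminal tags, so the record does not establish whether this second tag is translated. The small "HP-thioredoxin" and "SET1" hits appear to be short fragment matches rather than real fusion partners.

The construct is used to produce a fluorescent, biotin-binding streptavidin fusion protein. The depositor reports that the protein is soluble, can be purified by nickel affinity chromatography, and behaves as a tetramer without aggregates on size exclusion. Yields were better at low temperature than at 37°C.
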