Addgene plasmid #124296: pET29b-H6_Streptavidin_sfGFP
Purpose: His6-tagged Streptavidin GFP fusion protein
Depositing lab: Mark Arbing. Depositing organization: University of California, Los Angeles (UCLA).
Backbone
  Vector backbone: pET29b
  Backbone manufacturer: Novagen
  Backbone size w/o insert (bp): 5237
  Total vector size (bp): 6500
  Vector type: Bacterial Expression
Growth in bacteria
  Bacterial resistance: Kanamycin, 50 μg/mL
  Growth temperature: 37°C
  Growth strain: DH5alpha
  Copy number: Unknown
Gene/Insert
  Gene/Insert name: His6 tag - TEV protease site - T7 tag - Streptavidin (15-159) - superfolder GFP
  Species: Synthetic
  Insert size (bp): 1263
  Tag / fusion protein: His6 and T7 tags (N terminal on insert)
  Cloning method: Unknown
  Sequencing primers: 5′ T7; 3′ T7 terminator
Terms and licenses: Academic/Nonprofit Terms; Industry Terms: Not Available to Industry
Depositor comments: T7 promoter so expression requires DE3 strain. Pilot experiments using E. coli BL21(DE3) indicate 18C expression overnight gives higher yields than 37C (for 4 hours). The fusion protein was soluble and purified by Ni-NTA chromatography using 50 mM Tris pH 8.0, 300 mM NaCl, 10/300 mM imidazole. Size exclusion chromatography indicated that the fusion protein was tetrameric in Tris-buffered saline; no aggregates were present.
How to cite: pET29b-H6_Streptavidin_sfGFP was a gift from Mark Arbing (Addgene plasmid # 124296 ; http://n2t.net/addgene:124296 ; RRID:Addgene_124296)
